Addgene plasmid #143988: TFORF1974
Purpose: Lentiviral vector for overexpressing transcription factor ORFs with unique 24-bp barcodes. Barcodes facilitate identification of transcription factors in pooled screens.
Depositing lab: Feng Zhang. Depositing organization: Broad Institute. Publication: A transcription factor atlas of directed differentiation. Joung J, Ma S, Tay T, Geiger-Schuller KR, Kirchgatterer PC, Verdine VK, Guo B, Arias-Garcia MA, Allen WE, Singh A, Kuksenko O, Abudayyeh OO, Gootenberg JS, Fu Z, Macrae RK, Buenrostro JD, Regev A, Zhang F. Cell. 2023 Jan 5;186(1):209-229.e26. doi: 10.1016/j.cell.2022.11.026. PubMed 36608654.
Backbone
  Vector backbone: pLX_TRC317
  Backbone manufacturer: Broad Institute Genetic Perturbation Platform
  Backbone size w/o insert (bp): 8264
  Vector type: Mammalian Expression, Lentiviral
  Selectable markers: Puromycin
Growth in bacteria
  Bacterial resistance: Ampicillin, 100 μg/mL
  Growth temperature: 37°C
  Growth strain: NEB Stable
  Copy number: High Copy
Gene/Insert
  Gene/Insert name: TBX3
  Species: H. sapiens (human)
  Insert size (bp): 2273
  Entrez Gene: TBX3 (a.k.a. TBX3-ISO, UMS, XHL)
  Promoter: EF1a
  Cloning method: Unknown
  Sequencing primers: 5′ GGGTGGAGACTGAAGTTAGGCCAG; 3′ CACATAGCGTAAAAGGAGCAACATAG
Terms and licenses: Academic/Nonprofit Terms; Industry Terms: Not Available to Industry
Depositor comments: NM_005996,ENST00000349155 . The transcription factor ORF portion of this plasmid was synthesized by Genewiz. Please test multiple small colonies in case of plasmid recombination. To make this collection available in a timely manner, a portion of this collection was not fully sequenced by Addgene. If an Addgene verified full plasmid sequence is not available, please contact us prior to placing an order to request the full sequence.
How to cite: TFORF1974 was a gift from Feng Zhang (Addgene plasmid # 143988 ; http://n2t.net/addgene:143988 ; RRID:Addgene_143988)
