[The description below was written by a language model from this plasmid's Addgene catalogue record and pLannotate feature annotations shown in this document.]
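Description:
TFORF1974 is a third-generation-style, self-inactivating lentiviral expression plasmid built on the pLX_TRC317 backbone and carrying the human transcription factor TBX3 as a synthesized open reading frame (corresponding to the NM_005996 transcript). It belongs to a large barcoded transcription factor ORF collection in which each clone carries a unique 24-bp barcode, so that the identity of the overexpressed factor can be read out in pooled screens such as directed-differentiation experiments. The barcode itself is not annotated in the feature table. In E. coli the plasmid is maintained through a high-copy ColE1/pUC-type origin with ampicillin selection via β-lactamase. An f1 origin and remnants of a lac/lacZα cloning region are also present. The depositor notes a risk of recombination, as is common for LTR-containing plasmids.

The viral genome is transcribed from an RSV promoter fused to a truncated HIV-1 5' LTR, followed by the Ψ packaging signal, a gag fragment and the RRE for Rev-dependent nuclear export. Downstream, an SV40 early promoter/origin region drives puromycin N-acetyltransferase for selection of transduced mammalian cells. A cPPT/CTS element, which aids nuclear import of the reverse-transcribed genome, follows. The strong constitutive EF-1α promoter then drives the TBX3 coding sequence, with a WPRE placed after it to enhance transcript stability and expression. The cassette ends in a ΔU3 3' LTR that inactivates LTR promoter activity after integration, followed by an SV40 polyadenylation signal. A short U6 promoter fragment annotated between the ORF and the WPRE is probably a residual or primer-binding sequence rather than a functional promoter, though the record does not explain it. The sequenced record is 10,537 nt, consistent with the stated backbone and insert sizes.
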