Features (pLannotate 1.2.2; 31 found; start..end, strand, type, name):
      1..1179    +  promoter       EF-1α promoter: strong constitutive promoter for human elongation factor EF-1α
   1196..3364    +  CDS            TBX3: TBX3_HUMAN - Experimental evidence at protein level: Swiss-Prot protein existence level 1. Transcriptional repressor involved in developmental processes. Probably plays a role in limb pattern formation. Acts as a negative regulator of PML function in cellular senescence. From Homo sapiens (Human).
   3380..3433    +  promoter       U6 promoter (fragment): RNA polymerase III promoter for human U6 snRNA
   3475..4063    +  misc_feature   WPRE: woodchuck hepatitis virus posttranscriptional regulatory element
   4114..4133    +  misc_feature   cPPT/CTS (fragment): central polypurine tract and central termination sequence of HIV-1
   4135..4368    +  LTR            3' LTR (ΔU3): self-inactivating 3' long terminal repeat (LTR) from HIV-1
   4446..4567    +  polyA_signal   SV40 poly(A) signal: SV40 polyadenylation signal
   4607..4742    +  rep_origin     SV40 ori: SV40 origin of replication
   4763..4781    -  promoter       T7 promoter: promoter for bacteriophage T7 RNA polymerase
   4789..4944    +  CDS            lacZα (fragment): LacZα fragment of β-galactosidase; lacZ fragment
   4949..5377    +  rep_origin     f1 ori (sequence partly withheld): f1 bacteriophage origin of replication; arrow indicates direction of (+) strand synthesis
   5430..5534    +  promoter       AmpR promoter: bla
   5535..6395    +  CDS            AmpR: β-lactamase; bla; confers resistance to ampicillin, carbenicillin, and related antibiotics
   6566..7154    +  rep_origin     ori: high-copy-number ColE1/pMB1/pBR322/pUC origin of replication
   7337..7429    +  CDS            lacI (fragment): lac repressor; lacI; The lac repressor binds to the lac operator to inhibit transcription in E. coli. This inhibition can be relieved by adding lactose or isopropyl-β-D-thiogalactopyranoside (IPTG).
   7442..7463    +  protein_bind   CAP binding site: CAP binding activates transcription in the presence of cAMP. E. coli catabolite activator protein
   7478..7508    +  promoter       lac promoter: promoter for the E. coli lac operon
   7516..7532    +  protein_bind   lac operator: The lac repressor binds to the lac operator to inhibit transcription in E. coli. This inhibition can be relieved by adding lactose or isopropyl-β-D-thiogalactopyranoside (IPTG). lac repressor encoded by lacI
   7577..7595    +  promoter       T3 promoter: promoter for bacteriophage T3 RNA polymerase
   7623..7849    +  promoter       RSV promoter: Rous sarcoma virus enhancer/promoter
   7850..8030    +  LTR            5' LTR (truncated): truncated 5' long terminal repeat (LTR) from HIV-1
   8077..8202    +  misc_feature   HIV-1 Ψ: packaging signal of human immunodeficiency virus type 1
   8186..8549    +  CDS            HIV-1 gag (fragment): gag protein from human immunodeficiency virus 1; gag
   8695..8928    +  misc_feature   RRE: The Rev response element (RRE) of HIV-1 allows for Rev-dependent mRNA export from the nucleus to the cytoplasm.
   9305..9331    +  CDS            Rev (fragment): human immunodeficiency virus 1 (HIV-1) Rev protein; rev; enhances nuclear export of unspliced and incompletely spliced viral mRNAs
   9338..9361    +  promoter       SV40 promoter (fragment): SV40 early promoter
   9362..9433    +  promoter       SV40 promoter (fragment): SV40 enhancer and early promoter
   9457..9592    +  rep_origin     SV40 ori: SV40 origin of replication
   9638..10234   +  CDS            PuroR (fragment): puromycin N-acetyltransferase; pac from Streptomyces; confers resistance to puromycin
  10283..10400   +  misc_feature   cPPT/CTS: central polypurine tract and central termination sequence of HIV-1
  10465..10531   +  CDS            small t antigen (fragment): SV40 (simian virus 40) small t antigen
>Addgene plasmid #143988 | TFORF1974 | addgene full sequence | sequence record 385902 | Addgene NGS Result
GGCTCCGGTGCCCGTCAGTGGGCAGAGCGCACATCGCCCACAGTCCCCGAGAAGTTGGGGGGAGGGGTCG
GCAATTGAACCGGTGCCTAGAGAAGGTGGCGCGGGGTAAACTGGGAAAGTGATGTCGTGTACTGGCTCCG
CCTTTTTCCCGAGGGTGGGGGAGAACCGTATATAAGTGCAGTAGTCGCCGTGAACGTTCTTTTTCGCAAC
GGGTTTGCCGCCAGAACACAGGTAAGTGCCGTGTGTGGTTCCCGCGGGCCTGGCCTCTTTACGGGTTATG
GCCCTTGCGTGCCTTGAATTACTTCCACCTGGCTGCAGTACGTGATTCTTGATCCCGAGCTTCGGGTTGG
AAGTGGGTGGGAGAGTTCGAGGCCTTGCGCTTAAGGAGCCCCTTCGCCTCGTGCTTGAGTTGAGGCCTGG
CCTGGGCGCTGGGGCCGCCGCGTGCGAATCTGGTGGCACCTTCGCGCCTGTCTCGCTGCTTTCGATAAGT
CTCTAGCCATTTAAAATTTTTGATGACCTGCTGCGACGCTTTTTTTCTGGCAAGATAGTCTTGTAAATGC
GGGCCAAGATCTGCACACTGGTATTTCGGTTTTTGGGGCCGCGGGCGGCGACGGGGCCCGTGCGTCCCAG
CGCACATGTTCGGCGAGGCGGGGCCTGCGAGCGCGGCCACCGAGAATCGGACGGGGGTAGTCTCAAGCTG
GCCGGCCTGCTCTGGTGCCTGGCCTCGCGCCGCCGTGTATCGCCCCGCCCTGGGCGGCAAGGCTGGCCCG
GTCGGCACCAGTTGCGTGAGCGGAAAGATGGCCGCTTCCCGGCCCTGCTGCAGGGAGCTCAAAATGGAGG
ACGCGGCGCTCGGGAGAGCGGGCGGGTGAGTCACCCACACAAAGGAAAAGGGCCTTTCCGTCCTCAGCCG
TCGCTTCATGTGACTCCACGGAGTACCGGGCGCCGTCCAGGCACCTCGATTAGTTCTCGAGCTTTTGGAG
TACGTCGTCTTTAGGTTGGGGGGAGGGGTTTTATGCGATGGAGTTTCCCCACACTGAGTGGGTGGAGACT
GAAGTTAGGCCAGCTTGGCACTTGATGTAATTCTCCTTGGAATTTGCCCTTTTTGAGTTTGGATCTTGGT
TCATTCTCAAGCCTCAGACAGTGGTTCAAAGTTTTTTTCTTCCATTTCAGGTGTCGTGAGGCTAGCACCG
CCACCATGAGCCTCTCCATGAGAGATCCGGTCATTCCTGGGACAAGCATGGCCTACCATCCGTTCCTACC
TCACCGGGCGCCGGACTTCGCCATGAGCGCGGTGCTGGGTCACCAGCCGCCGTTCTTCCCCGCGCTGACG
CTGCCTCCCAACGGCGCGGCGGCGCTCTCGCTGCCGGGCGCCCTGGCCAAGCCGATCATGGATCAATTGG
TGGGGGCGGCCGAGACCGGCATCCCGTTCTCCTCCCTGGGGCCCCAGGCGCATCTGAGGCCTTTGAAGAC
CATGGAGCCCGAAGAAGAGGTGGAGGACGACCCCAAGGTGCACCTGGAGGCTAAAGAACTTTGGGATCAG
TTTCACAAGCGGGGCACCGAGATGGTCATTACCAAGTCGGGAAGGCGAATGTTTCCTCCATTTAAAGTGA
GATGTTCTGGGCTGGATAAAAAAGCCAAATACATTTTATTGATGGACATTATAGCTGCTGATGACTGTCG
TTATAAATTTCACAATTCTCGGTGGATGGTGGCTGGTAAGGCCGACCCCGAAATGCCAAAGAGGATGTAC
ATTCACCCGGACAGCCCCGCTACTGGGGAACAGTGGATGTCCAAAGTCGTCACTTTCCACAAACTGAAAC
TCACCAACAACATTTCAGACAAACATGGATTTACTATATTGAACTCCATGCACAAATACCAGCCCCGGTT
CCACATTGTAAGAGCCAATGACATCTTGAAACTCCCTTATAGTACATTTCGGACATACTTGTTCCCCGAA
ACTGAATTCATCGCTGTGACTGCATACCAGAATGATAAGATAACCCAGTTAAAAATAGACAACAACCCTT
TTGCAAAAGGTTTCCGGGACACTGGAAATGGCCGAAGAGAAAAAAGAAAACAGCTCACCCTGCAGTCCAT
GAGGGTGTTTGATGAAAGACACAAAAAGGAGAATGGGACCTCTGATGAGTCCTCCAGTGAACAAGCAGCT
TTCAACTGCTTCGCCCAGGCTTCTTCTCCAGCCGCCTCCACTGTAGGGACATCGAACCTCAAAGATTTAT
GTCCCAGCGAGGGTGAGAGCGACGCCGAGGCCGAGAGCAAAGAGGAGCATGGCCCCGAGGCCTGCGACGC
GGCCAAGATCTCCACCACCACGTCGGAGGAGCCCTGCCGTGACAAGGGCAGCCCCGCGGTCAAGGCTCAC
CTTTTCGCTGCTGAGCGGCCCCGGGACAGCGGGCGGCTGGACAAAGCGTCGCCCGACTCACGCCATAGCC
CCGCCACCATCTCGTCCAGCACTCGCGGCCTGGGCGCGGAGGAGCGCAGGAGCCCGGTTCGCGAGGGCAC
AGCGCCGGCCAAGGTGGAAGAGGCGCGCGCGCTCCCGGGCAAGGAGGCCTTCGCGCCGCTCACGGTGCAG
ACGGACGCGGCCGCCGCGCACCTGGCCCAGGGCCCCCTGCCTGGCCTCGGCTTCGCCCCGGGCCTGGCGG
GCCAACAGTTCTTCAACGGGCACCCGCTCTTCCTGCACCCCAGCCAGTTTGCCATGGGGGGCGCCTTCTC
CAGCATGGCGGCCGCTGGCATGGGTCCCCTCCTGGCCACGGTTTCTGGGGCCTCCACCGGTGTCTCGGGC
CTGGATTCCACGGCCATGGCCTCTGCCGCTGCGGCGCAGGGACTGTCCGGGGCGTCCGCGGCCACCCTGC
CCTTCCACCTCCAGCAGCACGTCCTGGCCTCTCAGGGCCTGGCCATGTCCCCTTTCGGAAGCCTGTTCCC
TTACCCCTACACGTACATGGCCGCAGCGGCGGCCGCCTCCTCTGCGGCAGCCTCCAGCTCGGTGCACCGC
CACCCCTTCCTCAATCTGAACACCATGCGCCCGCGGCTGCGCTACAGCCCCTACTCCATCCCGGTGCCGG
TCCCGGACGGCAGCAGTCTGCTCACCACCGCCCTGCCCTCCATGGCGGCGGCCGCGGGGCCCCTGGACGG
CAAAGTCGCCGCCCTGGCCGCCAGCCCGGCCTCGGTGGCAGTGGACTCGGGCTCTGAACTCAACAGCCGC
TCCTCCACGCTCTCCTCCAGCTCCATGTCCTTGTCGCCCAAACTCTGCGCGGAGAAAGAGGCGGCCACCA
GCGAACTGCAGAGCATCCAGCGGTTGGTTAGCGGCTTGGAAGCCAAGCCGGACAGGTCCCGCAGCGCGTC
CCCGTAGTAATGAACTAGTCCGTAACTTGAAAGTATTTCGATTTCTTGGCTTTATATATCTTGTGGAAAG
GACGACACCCTCGGATCATTTGGGATAATACGCGTTAAGTCGACAATCAACCTCTGGATTACAAAATTTG
TGAAAGATTGACTGGTATTCTTAACTATGTTGCTCCTTTTACGCTATGTGGATACGCTGCTTTAATGCCT
TTGTATCATGCTATTGCTTCCCGTATGGCTTTCATTTTCTCCTCCTTGTATAAATCCTGGTTGCTGTCTC
TTTATGAGGAGTTGTGGCCCGTTGTCAGGCAACGTGGCGTGGTGTGCACTGTGTTTGCTGACGCAACCCC
CACTGGTTGGGGCATTGCCACCACCTGTCAGCTCCTTTCCGGGACTTTCGCTTTCCCCCTCCCTATTGCC
ACGGCGGAACTCATCGCCGCCTGCCTTGCCCGCTGCTGGACAGGGGCTCGGCTGTTGGGCACTGACAATT
CCGTGGTGTTGTCGGGGAAATCATCGTCCTTTCCTTGGCTGCTCGCCTGTGTTGCCACCTGGATTCTGCG
CGGGACGTCCTTCTGCTACGTCCCTTCGGCCCTCAATCCAGCGGACCTTCCTTCCCGCGGCCTGCTGCCG
GCTCTGCGGCCTCTTCCGCGTCTTCGCCTTCGCCCTCAGACGAGTCGGATCTCCCTTTGGGCCGCCTCCC
CGCGTCGACTTTAAGACCAATGACTTACAAGGCAGCTGTAGATCTTAGCCACTTTTTAAAAGAAAAGGGG
GGACTGGAAGGGCTAATTCACTCCCAACGAAGACAAGATCTGCTTTTTGCTTGTACTGGGTCTCTCTGGT
TAGACCAGATCTGAGCCTGGGAGCTCTCTGGCTAACTAGGGAACCCACTGCTTAAGCCTCAATAAAGCTT
GCCTTGAGTGCTTCAAGTAGTGTGTGCCCGTCTGTTGTGTGACTCTGGTAACTAGAGATCCCTCAGACCC
TTTTAGTCAGTGTGGAAAATCTCTAGCAGTACGTATAGTAGTTCATGTCATCTTATTATTCAGTATTTAT
AACTTGCAAAGAAATGAATATCAGAGAGTGAGAGGAACTTGTTTATTGCAGCTTATAATGGTTACAAATA
AAGCAATAGCATCACAAATTTCACAAATAAAGCATTTTTTTCACTGCATTCTAGTTGTGGTTTGTCCAAA
CTCATCAATGTATCTTATCATGTCTGGCTCTAGCTATCCCGCCCCTAACTCCGCCCATCCCGCCCCTAAC
TCCGCCCAGTTCCGCCCATTCTCCGCCCCATGGCTGACTAATTTTTTTTATTTATGCAGAGGCCGAGGCC
GCCTCGGCCTCTGAGCTATTCCAGAAGTAGTGAGGAGGCTTTTTTGGAGGCCTAGGGACGTACCCAATTC
GCCCTATAGTGAGTCGTATTACGCGCGCTCACTGGCCGTCGTTTTACAACGTCGTGACTGGGAAAACCCT
GGCGTTACCCAACTTAATCGCCTTGCAGCACATCCCCCTTTCGCCAGCTGGCGTAATAGCGAAGAGGCCC
GCACCGATCGCCCTTCCCAACAGTTGCGCAGCCTGAATGGCGAATGGG
[124 nt withheld, positions 4949-5072]
C
[91 nt withheld, positions 5074-5164]
A
[49 nt withheld, positions 5166-5214]
CCTTTGACGTTGGAGTCCACGTTCTTT
[37 nt withheld, positions 5242-5278]
ACCCTATCTCGGTCTATTCTTTTGATTTATAAGGGATTTTGCCGATTTCGGCCTATTGGTTAAAAAATGA
GCTGATTTAACAAAAATTTAACGCGAATTTTAACAAAATATTAACGCTTACAATTTAGGTGGCACTTTTC
GGGGAAATGTGCGCGGAACCCCTATTTGTTTATTTTTCTAAATACATTCAAATATGTATCCGCTCATGAG
ACAATAACCCTGATAAATGCTTCAATAATATTGAAAAAGGAAGAGTATGAGTATTCAACATTTCCGTGTC
GCCCTTATTCCCTTTTTTGCGGCATTTTGCCTTCCTGTTTTTGCTCACCCAGAAACGCTGGTGAAAGTAA
AAGATGCTGAAGATCAGTTGGGTGCACGAGTGGGTTACATCGAACTGGATCTCAACAGCGGTAAGATCCT
TGAGAGTTTTCGCCCCGAAGAACGTTTTCCAATGATGAGCACTTTTAAAGTTCTGCTATGTGGCGCGGTA
TTATCCCGTATTGACGCCGGGCAAGAGCAACTCGGTCGCCGCATACACTATTCTCAGAATGACTTGGTTG
AGTACTCACCAGTCACAGAAAAGCATCTTACGGATGGCATGACAGTAAGAGAATTATGCAGTGCTGCCAT
AACCATGAGTGATAACACTGCGGCCAACTTACTTCTGACAACGATCGGAGGACCGAAGGAGCTAACCGCT
TTTTTGCACAACATGGGGGATCATGTAACTCGCCTTGATCGTTGGGAACCGGAGCTGAATGAAGCCATAC
CAAACGACGAGCGTGACACCACGATGCCTGTAGCAATGGCAACAACGTTGCGCAAACTATTAACTGGCGA
ACTACTTACTCTAGCTTCCCGGCAACAATTAATAGACTGGATGGAGGCGGATAAAGTTGCAGGACCACTT
CTGCGCTCGGCCCTTCCGGCTGGCTGGTTTATTGCTGATAAATCTGGAGCCGGTGAGCGTGGGTCTCGCG
GTATCATTGCAGCACTGGGGCCAGATGGTAAGCCCTCCCGTATCGTAGTTATCTACACGACGGGGAGTCA
GGCAACTATGGATGAACGAAATAGACAGATCGCTGAGATAGGTGCCTCACTGATTAAGCATTGGTAACTG
TCAGACCAAGTTTACTCATATATACTTTAGATTGATTTAAAACTTCATTTTTAATTTAAAAGGATCTAGG
TGAAGATCCTTTTTGATAATCTCATGACCAAAATCCCTTAACGTGAGTTTTCGTTCCACTGAGCGTCAGA
CCCCGTAGAAAAGATCAAAGGATCTTCTTGAGATCCTTTTTTTCTGCGCGTAATCTGCTGCTTGCAAACA
AAAAAACCACCGCTACCAGCGGTGGTTTGTTTGCCGGATCAAGAGCTACCAACTCTTTTTCCGAAGGTAA
CTGGCTTCAGCAGAGCGCAGATACCAAATACTGTTCTTCTAGTGTAGCCGTAGTTAGGCCACCACTTCAA
GAACTCTGTAGCACCGCCTACATACCTCGCTCTGCTAATCCTGTTACCAGTGGCTGCTGCCAGTGGCGAT
AAGTCGTGTCTTACCGGGTTGGACTCAAGACGATAGTTACCGGATAAGGCGCAGCGGTCGGGCTGAACGG
GGGGTTCGTGCACACAGCCCAGCTTGGAGCGAACGACCTACACCGAACTGAGATACCTACAGCGTGAGCT
ATGAGAAAGCGCCACGCTTCCCGAAGGGAGAAAGGCGGACAGGTATCCGGTAAGCGGCAGGGTCGGAACA
GGAGAGCGCACGAGGGAGCTTCCAGGGGGAAACGCCTGGTATCTTTATAGTCCTGTCGGGTTTCGCCACC
TCTGACTTGAGCGTCGATTTTTGTGATGCTCGTCAGGGGGGCGGAGCCTATGGAAAAACGCCAGCAACGC
GGCCTTTTTACGGTTCCTGGCCTTTTGCTGGCCTTTTGCTCACATGTTCTTTCCTGCGTTATCCCCTGAT
TCTGTGGATAACCGTATTACCGCCTTTGAGTGAGCTGATACCGCTCGCCGCAGCCGAACGACCGAGCGCA
GCGAGTCAGTGAGCGAGGAAGCGGAAGAGCGCCCAATACGCAAACCGCCTCTCCCCGCGCGTTGGCCGAT
TCATTAATGCAGCTGGCACGACAGGTTTCCCGACTGGAAAGCGGGCAGTGAGCGCAACGCAATTAATGTG
AGTTAGCTCACTCATTAGGCACCCCAGGCTTTACACTTTATGCTTCCGGCTCGTATGTTGTGTGGAATTG
TGAGCGGATAACAATTTCACACAGGAAACAGCTATGACCATGATTACGCCAAGCGCGCAATTAACCCTCA
CTAAAGGGAACAAAAGCTGGAGCTGCAAGCTTAATGTAGTCTTATGCAATACTCTTGTAGTCTTGCAACA
TGGTAACGATGAGTTAGCAACATGCCTTACAAGGAGAGAAAAAGCACCGTGCATGCCGATTGGTGGAAGT
AAGGTGGTACGATCGTGCCTTATTAGGAAGGCAACAGACGGGTCTGACATGGATTGGACGAACCACTGAA
TTGCCGCATTGCAGAGATATTGTATTTAAGTGCCTAGCTCGATACATAAACGGGTCTCTCTGGTTAGACC
AGATCTGAGCCTGGGAGCTCTCTGGCTAACTAGGGAACCCACTGCTTAAGCCTCAATAAAGCTTGCCTTG
AGTGCTTCAAGTAGTGTGTGCCCGTCTGTTGTGTGACTCTGGTAACTAGAGATCCCTCAGACCCTTTTAG
TCAGTGTGGAAAATCTCTAGCAGTGGCGCCCGAACAGGGACTTGAAAGCGAAAGGGAAACCAGAGGAGCT
CTCTCGACGCAGGACTCGGCTTGCTGAAGCGCGCACGGCAAGAGGCGAGGGGCGGCGACTGGTGAGTACG
CCAAAAATTTTGACTAGCGGAGGCTAGAAGGAGAGAGATGGGTGCGAGAGCGTCAGTATTAAGCGGGGGA
GAATTAGATCGCGATGGGAAAAAATTCGGTTAAGGCCAGGGGGAAAGAAAAAATATAAATTAAAACATAT
AGTATGGGCAAGCAGGGAGCTAGAACGATTCGCAGTTAATCCTGGCCTGTTAGAAACATCAGAAGGCTGT
AGACAAATACTGGGACAGCTACAACCATCCCTTCAGACAGGATCAGAAGAACTTAGATCATTATATAATA
CAGTAGCAACCCTCTATTGTGTGCATCAAAGGATAGAGATAAAAGACACCAAGGAAGCTTTAGACAAGAT
AGAGGAAGAGCAAAACAAAAGTAAGACCACCGCACAGCAAGCGGCCGCTGATCTTCAGACCTGGAGGAGG
AGATATGAGGGACAATTGGAGAAGTGAATTATATAAATATAAAGTAGTAAAAATTGAACCATTAGGAGTA
GCACCCACCAAGGCAAAGAGAAGAGTGGTGCAGAGAGAAAAAAGAGCAGTGGGAATAGGAGCTTTGTTCC
TTGGGTTCTTGGGAGCAGCAGGAAGCACTATGGGCGCAGCGTCAATGACGCTGACGGTACAGGCCAGACA
ATTATTGTCTGGTATAGTGCAGCAGCAGAACAATTTGCTGAGGGCTATTGAGGCGCAACAGCATCTGTTG
CAACTCACAGTCTGGGGCATCAAGCAGCTCCAGGCAAGAATCCTGGCTGTGGAAAGATACCTAAAGGATC
AACAGCTCCTGGGGATTTGGGGTTGCTCTGGAAAACTCATTTGCACCACTGCTGTGCCTTGGAATGCTAG
TTGGAGTAATAAATCTCTGGAACAGATTTGGAATCACACGACCTGGATGGAGTGGGACAGAGAAATTAAC
AATTACACAAGCTTAATACACTCCTTAATTGAAGAATCGCAAAACCAGCAAGAAAAGAATGAACAAGAAT
TATTGGAATTAGATAAATGGGCAAGTTTGTGGAATTGGTTTAACATAACAAATTGGCTGTGGTATATAAA
ATTATTCATAATGATAGTAGGAGGCTTGGTAGGTTTAAGAATAGTTTTTGCTGTACTTTCTATAGTGAAT
AGAGTTAGGCAGGGATATTCACCATTATCGTTTCAGACCCACCTCCCAACCCCGAGGGGACCCATGCATT
GCATCTCAATTAGTCAGCAACCAGGTGTGGAAAGTCCCCAGGCTCCCCAGCAGGCAGAAGTATGCAAAGC
ATGCGTCTCAATTAGTCAGCAACCATAGTCCCGCCCCTAACTCCGCCCATCCCGCCCCTAACTCCGCCCA
GTTCCGCCCATTCTCCGCCCCATGGCTGACTAATTTTTTTTATTTATGCAGAGGCCGAGGCCGCCTCGGC
CTCTGAGCTATTCCAGAAGTAGTGAGGAGGCTTTTTTGGAGGCCTAGGCTTTTGCAAAAAGCTTTCTAGA
GGTACCACCGGAGCTTACCATGACCGAGTACAAGCCCACGGTGCGCCTCGCCACCCGCGACGACGTCCCC
AGGGCCGTACGCACCCTCGCCGCCGCGTTCGCCGACTACCCCGCCACGCGCCACACCGTCGATCCGGACC
GCCACATCGAGCGGGTCACCGAGCTGCAAGAACTCTTCCTCACGCGCGTCGGGCTCGACATCGGCAAGGT
GTGGGTCGCGGACGACGGCGCCGCCGTGGCGGTCTGGACCACGCCGGAGAGCGTCGAAGCGGGGGCGGTG
TTCGCCGAGATCGGCCCGCGCATGGCCGAGTTGAGCGGTTCCCGGCTGGCCGCGCAGCAACAGATGGAAG
GCCTCCTGGCGCCGCACCGGCCCAAGGAGCCCGCGTGGTTCCTGGCCACCGTCGGCGTCTCGCCCGACCA
CCAGGGCAAGGGTCTGGGCAGCGCCGTCGTGCTCCCCGGAGTGGAGGCGGCCGAGCGCGCCGGGGTGCCC
GCCTTCCTGGAGACCTCCGCGCCCCGCAACCTCCCCTTCTACGAGCGGCTCGGCTTCACCGTCACCGCCG
ACGTCGAGGTGCCCGAAGGACCGCGCACCTGGTGCATGACCCGCAAGCCCGGTGCCAGTTAACGAATTCT
AGATCTTGAGACAAATGGCAGTATTCATCCACAATTTTAAAAGAAAAGGGGGGATTGGGGGGTACAGTGC
AGGGGAAAGAATAGTAGACATAATAGCAACAGACATACAAACTAAAGAATTACAAAAACAAATTACAAAA
ATTCAAAATTTTCGGGTTTATTACAGGGACAGCAGAGATCCACTTTGGCGCCGGCTCGAGGCCTGCAGGT
GCAAAGATGGATAAAGTTTTAAACAGAGAGGAATCTTTGCAGCTAATGGACCTTCTAGGTCTTGAAAGGA
GTGGGAATT
