>Addgene plasmid #143988 | TFORF1974 | depositor partial sequence | sequence record 284088 | Insert
ACCGCCACCATGAGCCTCTCCATGAGAGATCCGGTCATTCCTGGGACAAGCATGGCCTACCATCCGTTCC
TACCTCACCGGGCGCCGGACTTCGCCATGAGCGCGGTGCTGGGTCACCAGCCGCCGTTCTTCCCCGCGCT
GACGCTGCCTCCCAACGGCGCGGCGGCGCTCTCGCTGCCGGGCGCCCTGGCCAAGCCGATCATGGATCAA
TTGGTGGGGGCGGCCGAGACCGGCATCCCGTTCTCCTCCCTGGGGCCCCAGGCGCATCTGAGGCCTTTGA
AGACCATGGAGCCCGAAGAAGAGGTGGAGGACGACCCCAAGGTGCACCTGGAGGCTAAAGAACTTTGGGA
TCAGTTTCACAAGCGGGGCACCGAGATGGTCATTACCAAGTCGGGAAGGCGAATGTTTCCTCCATTTAAA
GTGAGATGTTCTGGGCTGGATAAAAAAGCCAAATACATTTTATTGATGGACATTATAGCTGCTGATGACT
GTCGTTATAAATTTCACAATTCTCGGTGGATGGTGGCTGGTAAGGCCGACCCCGAAATGCCAAAGAGGAT
GTACATTCACCCGGACAGCCCCGCTACTGGGGAACAGTGGATGTCCAAAGTCGTCACTTTCCACAAACTG
AAACTCACCAACAACATTTCAGACAAACATGGATTTACTATATTGAACTCCATGCACAAATACCAGCCCC
GGTTCCACATTGTAAGAGCCAATGACATCTTGAAACTCCCTTATAGTACATTTCGGACATACTTGTTCCC
CGAAACTGAATTCATCGCTGTGACTGCATACCAGAATGATAAGATAACCCAGTTAAAAATAGACAACAAC
CCTTTTGCAAAAGGTTTCCGGGACACTGGAAATGGCCGAAGAGAAAAAAGAAAACAGCTCACCCTGCAGT
CCATGAGGGTGTTTGATGAAAGACACAAAAAGGAGAATGGGACCTCTGATGAGTCCTCCAGTGAACAAGC
AGCTTTCAACTGCTTCGCCCAGGCTTCTTCTCCAGCCGCCTCCACTGTAGGGACATCGAACCTCAAAGAT
TTATGTCCCAGCGAGGGTGAGAGCGACGCCGAGGCCGAGAGCAAAGAGGAGCATGGCCCCGAGGCCTGCG
ACGCGGCCAAGATCTCCACCACCACGTCGGAGGAGCCCTGCCGTGACAAGGGCAGCCCCGCGGTCAAGGC
TCACCTTTTCGCTGCTGAGCGGCCCCGGGACAGCGGGCGGCTGGACAAAGCGTCGCCCGACTCACGCCAT
AGCCCCGCCACCATCTCGTCCAGCACTCGCGGCCTGGGCGCGGAGGAGCGCAGGAGCCCGGTTCGCGAGG
GCACAGCGCCGGCCAAGGTGGAAGAGGCGCGCGCGCTCCCGGGCAAGGAGGCCTTCGCGCCGCTCACGGT
GCAGACGGACGCGGCCGCCGCGCACCTGGCCCAGGGCCCCCTGCCTGGCCTCGGCTTCGCCCCGGGCCTG
GCGGGCCAACAGTTCTTCAACGGGCACCCGCTCTTCCTGCACCCCAGCCAGTTTGCCATGGGGGGCGCCT
TCTCCAGCATGGCGGCCGCTGGCATGGGTCCCCTCCTGGCCACGGTTTCTGGGGCCTCCACCGGTGTCTC
GGGCCTGGATTCCACGGCCATGGCCTCTGCCGCTGCGGCGCAGGGACTGTCCGGGGCGTCCGCGGCCACC
CTGCCCTTCCACCTCCAGCAGCACGTCCTGGCCTCTCAGGGCCTGGCCATGTCCCCTTTCGGAAGCCTGT
TCCCTTACCCCTACACGTACATGGCCGCAGCGGCGGCCGCCTCCTCTGCGGCAGCCTCCAGCTCGGTGCA
CCGCCACCCCTTCCTCAATCTGAACACCATGCGCCCGCGGCTGCGCTACAGCCCCTACTCCATCCCGGTG
CCGGTCCCGGACGGCAGCAGTCTGCTCACCACCGCCCTGCCCTCCATGGCGGCGGCCGCGGGGCCCCTGG
ACGGCAAAGTCGCCGCCCTGGCCGCCAGCCCGGCCTCGGTGGCAGTGGACTCGGGCTCTGAACTCAACAG
CCGCTCCTCCACGCTCTCCTCCAGCTCCATGTCCTTGTCGCCCAAACTCTGCGCGGAGAAAGAGGCGGCC
ACCAGCGAACTGCAGAGCATCCAGCGGTTGGTTAGCGGCTTGGAAGCCAAGCCGGACAGGTCCCGCAGCG
CGTCCCCGTAGTAATGAACTAGTCCGTAACTTGAAAGTATTTCGATTTCTTGGCTTTATATATCTTGTGG
AAAGGACGACACCCTCGGATCATTTGGGATAAT
