>Addgene plasmid #143988 | TFORF1974 | depositor partial sequence | sequence record 284089 | Barcode
CACCCTCGGATCATTTGGGATAAT
